Addgene plasmid #27979: pLEX-ccdb
Purpose: (Empty Backbone)
Depositing lab: Igor Astsaturov. Depositing organization: Institute for Cancer Research d/b/a the Research Institute of Fox Chase Cancer Center.
Backbone
  Vector backbone: pLEX
  Backbone size (bp): 11000
  Vector type: Mammalian Expression, Lentiviral
  Selectable markers: Zeocin
Growth in bacteria
  Bacterial resistance: Chloramphenicol and Tetracycline, 25 & 10 μg/mL
  Growth temperature: 37°C
  Growth strain: ccdB Survival
  Copy number: High Copy
Gene/Insert
  Gene/Insert name: None
  Tag / fusion protein: HA (N terminal on backbone); ccdb (N terminal on backbone); Myc (C terminal on backbone)
  Cloning method: Restriction Enzyme
  Sequencing primers: 5′ CMV-F
Terms and licenses: Academic/Nonprofit Terms; Industry Terms: Not Available to Industry
How to cite: pLEX-ccdb was a gift from Igor Astsaturov (Addgene plasmid # 27979)
