[The description below was written by a language model from this plasmid's Addgene catalogue record and pLannotate feature annotations shown in this document.]
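Description:
pLEX-ccdb is an empty HIV-1-based lentiviral vector for mammalian expression, built on the pLEX backbone and carrying a Gateway-style destination cassette in place of an insert. It replicates in E. coli from a high-copy ColE1/pUC-type origin, also carries an f1 origin, and is selected with chloramphenicol and tetracycline. These correspond to the CmR gene inside the cassette and a Tn10-type tetA gene on the backbone. Because the cassette encodes the gyrase poison CcdB, the plasmid must be propagated in a ccdB-tolerant strain. The catalogue gives a backbone size of about 11 kb, whereas the assembled sequence is 12,834 nt.

The viral segment contains a 5' LTR, the Ψ packaging signal with a gag fragment, the RRE for Rev-dependent export, cPPT/CTS, and a downstream truncated LTR followed by a bGH polyadenylation signal. Within it, the CMV enhancer/promoter drives a cassette in which attR recombination sites flank CmR and ccdB. Replacing this cassette with a gene of interest removes the toxin and so counterselects against parental vector. The record lists restriction enzyme cloning as the method. A Myc epitope lies just downstream for C-terminal tagging. The catalogue also lists an N-terminal HA tag, which the feature table does not annotate.

An EMCV IRES then links the cloned gene to puromycin N-acetyltransferase on the same transcript, and a WPRE enhances expression. An EM7-driven BleoR gene lies in reverse orientation upstream of CMV, matching the Zeocin marker in the catalogue. An SV40 promoter-driven hygromycin resistance gene sits outside the LTRs. The catalogue mentions neither the puromycin nor the hygromycin marker.
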