Features (pLannotate 1.2.2; 41 found; start..end, strand, type, name):
    182..770     -  rep_origin     ori: high-copy-number ColE1/pMB1/pBR322/pUC origin of replication
    858..920     -  CDS            NeoR/KanR (fragment): aminoglycoside phosphotransferase confers resistance to neomycin, kanamycin, and G418 (Geneticin®)
    972..2173    -  CDS            TcR (fragment): tetracycline efflux protein; tetA from transposon Tn10; confers resistance to tetracycline
   2173..2202    -  protein_bind   tetracycline response element (fragment): contains seven copies of the tetracycline operator tetO tetracycline repressor TetR
   2202..2266    -  promoter       AmpR promoter (fragment): bla
   2314..2448    +  polyA_signal   SV40 poly(A) signal: SV40 polyadenylation signal
   2615..2944    +  CDS            nef (fragment): NEF_HV1BR - Experimental evidence at protein level: Swiss-Prot protein existence level 1. Extracellular Nef protein targets CD4(+) T-lymphocytes for apoptosis by interacting with CXCR4 surface receptors (PubMed:14990729). From Human immunodeficiency virus type 1 group M subtype B (isolate BRU/LAI) (HIV-1).
   2992..3249    +  LTR            5' LTR (truncated): truncated 5' long terminal repeat (LTR) from HIV-1
   3296..3421    +  misc_feature   HIV-1 Ψ: packaging signal of human immunodeficiency virus type 1
   3405..3743    +  CDS            HIV-1 gag (fragment): gag protein from human immunodeficiency virus 1; gag
   3918..4151    +  misc_feature   RRE: The Rev response element (RRE) of HIV-1 allows for Rev-dependent mRNA export from the nucleus to the cytoplasm.
   4528..4628    +  CDS            Rev (fragment): human immunodeficiency virus 1 (HIV-1) Rev protein; rev; enhances nuclear export of unspliced and incompletely spliced viral mRNAs
   4678..4795    +  misc_feature   cPPT/CTS: central polypurine tract and central termination sequence of HIV-1
   4860..5234    -  CDS            BleoR: antibiotic-binding protein; Sh ble from Streptoalloteichus hindustanus; confers resistance to bleomycin, phleomycin, and Zeocin™
   5254..5301    -  promoter       EM7 promoter: synthetic bacterial promoter&nbsp
   5406..5709    +  enhancer       CMV enhancer: human cytomegalovirus immediate early enhancer
   5710..5913    +  promoter       CMV promoter: human cytomegalovirus (CMV) immediate early promoter
   6077..6201    +  protein_bind   attR1: mutant version of attR; recombination site for the Gateway® LR reaction LR Clonase™
   6244..6309    +  promoter       cat promoter (fragment): promoter of the E. coli cat gene encoding chloramphenicol acetyltransferase
   6310..6968    +  CDS            CmR: chloramphenicol acetyltransferase; cat; confers resistance to chloramphenicol
   7150..7308    +  CDS            ccdA (fragment): CCDA_ECO57 - Also known as H, letA. Experimental evidence at protein level: Swiss-Prot protein existence level 1. Antitoxin component of a type II toxin-antitoxin (TA) system which inhibits the post-segregational killing (PSK) of plasmid-free cells, also referred to as a plasmid addiction system. Binds to and blocks the activity of CcdB; will also remove bound CcdB protein from the CcdB-GyrA complex by forming a CcdA-CcdB complex, a process termed rejuvenation. Functions as a transcriptional corepressor for the ccdAB operon, repression also requires CcdB (By similarity). From Escherichia coli
   7313..7615    +  CDS            ccdB: CCDB_ECOLI - Also known as G, letB, letD. Experimental evidence at protein level: Swiss-Prot protein existence level 1. Toxic component of a type II toxin-antitoxin (TA) system, functioning in plasmid maintainence. Responsible for the post- segregational killing (PSK) of plasmid-free cells, also referred to as a plasmid addiction system. Half-life of over 2 hours. Cell killing by CcdB is accompanied by filamentation, defects in chromosome and plasmid segregation, defects in cell division, formation of anucleate cells, decreased DNA synthesis and plasmid loss. Interferes with the activity of DN
   7670..7778    -  protein_bind   attR1 (fragment): mutant version of attR; recombination site for the Gateway® LR reaction LR Clonase™
   7762..7782    -  protein_bind   attB2: mutant version of attB; core recombination site for the Gateway® BP reaction BP Clonase™
   7806..7829    +  CDS            Myc (fragment): Myc (human c-Myc proto-oncogene) epitope tag
   7879..8451    +  misc_feature   IRES: internal ribosome entry site (IRES) of the encephalomyocarditis virus (EMCV)
   8460..9056    +  CDS            PuroR: puromycin N-acetyltransferase; pac from Streptomyces alboniger; confers resistance to puromycin
   9063..9651    +  misc_feature   WPRE: woodchuck hepatitis virus posttranscriptional regulatory element
   9668..9856    +  CDS            nef (fragment): NEF_HV1Z2 - Experimental evidence at protein level: Swiss-Prot protein existence level 1. Extracellular Nef protein targets CD4(+) T-lymphocytes for apoptosis by interacting with CXCR4 surface receptors. From Human immunodeficiency virus type 1 group M subtype D (isolate Z2/CDC-Z34) (HIV-1).
   9912..10092   +  LTR            5' LTR (truncated): truncated 5' long terminal repeat (LTR) from HIV-1
  10199..10423   +  polyA_signal   bGH poly(A) signal: bovine growth hormone polyadenylation signal
  10427..10448   +  promoter       SV40 promoter (fragment): SV40 enhancer and early promoter
  10469..10897   +  rep_origin     f1 ori (sequence partly withheld): f1 bacteriophage origin of replication; arrow indicates direction of (+) strand synthesis
  10911..11240   +  promoter       SV40 promoter: SV40 enhancer and early promoter
  11289..12314   +  CDS            HygR: aminoglycoside phosphotransferase from E. coli; aph(4)-Ia; confers resistance to hygromycin
  12324..12449   +  CDS            ble (fragment): BLE_KLEPN - Experimental evidence at protein level: Swiss-Prot protein existence level 1. Binding protein with a strong affinity to the bleomycin family of antibiotics. Binds to CL990; an antimitotic-antibiotic compound. From Klebsiella pneumoniae.
  12444..12565   +  polyA_signal   SV40 poly(A) signal: SV40 polyadenylation signal
  12636..12658   -  protein_bind   lac operator (fragment): The lac repressor binds to the lac operator to inhibit transcription in E. coli. This inhibition can be relieved by adding lactose or isopropyl-β-D-thiogalactopyranoside (IPTG). lac repressor encoded by lacI
  12662..12692   -  promoter       lac promoter: promoter for the E. coli lac operon
  12707..12728   -  protein_bind   CAP binding site: CAP binding activates transcription in the presence of cAMP. E. coli catabolite activator protein
  12741..12833   -  CDS            lacI (fragment): lac repressor; lacI; The lac repressor binds to the lac operator to inhibit transcription in E. coli. This inhibition can be relieved by adding lactose or isopropyl-β-D-thiogalactopyranoside (IPTG).
>Addgene plasmid #27979 | pLEX-ccdb | addgene full sequence | sequence record 199601 | Addgene Assembled Sequence
CTTCCGCTTCCTCGCTCACTGACTCGCTGCGCTCGGTCGTTCGGCTGCGGCGAGCGGTATCAGCTCACTC
AAAGGCGGTAATACGGTTATCCACAGAATCAGGGGATAACGCAGGAAAGAACATGTGAGCAAAAGGCCAG
CAAAAGGCCAGGAACCGTAAAAAGGCCGCGTTGCTGGCGTTTTTCCATAGGCTCCGCCCCCCTGACGAGC
ATCACAAAAATCGACGCTCAAGTCAGAGGTGGCGAAACCCGACAGGACTATAAAGATACCAGGCGTTTCC
CCCTGGAAGCTCCCTCGTGCGCTCTCCTGTTCCGACCCTGCCGCTTACCGGATACCTGTCCGCCTTTCTC
CCTTCGGGAAGCGTGGCGCTTTCTCATAGCTCACGCTGTAGGTATCTCAGTTCGGTGTAGGTCGTTCGCT
CCAAGCTGGGCTGTGTGCACGAACCCCCCGTTCAGCCCGACCGCTGCGCCTTATCCGGTAACTATCGTCT
TGAGTCCAACCCGGTAAGACACGACTTATCGCCACTGGCAGCAGCCACTGGTAACAGGATTAGCAGAGCG
AGGTATGTAGGCGGTGCTACAGAGTTCTTGAAGTGGTGGCCTAACTACGGCTACACTAGAAGAACAGTAT
TTGGTATCTGCGCTCTGCTGAAGCCAGTTACCTTCGGAAAAAGAGTTGGTAGCTCTTGATCCGGCAAACA
AACCACCGCTGGTAGCGGTGGTTTTTTTGTTTGCAAGCAGCAGATTACGCGCAGAAAAAAAGGATCTCAA
GAAGATCCTTTGATCTTTTCTACGGGGTCTGACGCTCAGTGGAACGAAAACTCACGTTAAGGGATTTTGG
TCATGACAGAGTCACGCTCAGAAGAACTCGTCAAGAAGGCGATAGAAGGCGATGCGCTGCGAATCGGGAG
CGGCGATACCCTATGCATCAAGCTTGGTACCGAGCTCGGATCGTTAATTAATTAACGATCCGCACTTGTC
TCCTGTTTACTCCCCTGAGCTTGAGGGGTTAACATGAAGGTCATCGATAGCAGGATAATAATACAGTAAA
ACGCTAAACCAATAATCCAAATCCAGCCATCCCAAATTGGTAGTGAATGATTGTAAATAACAGCAAACAG
TAATGGGCCAATAACACCGGTTGCATTGGTAAGGCTCACCAATAATCCCTGTAAAGCACCTTGCTGATGA
CTCTTTGTTTGGATAGACATCACTCCCTGTAATGCAGGTAACGCGATCCCACCACCAGCCAATAAAATTA
AAACAGGGAAAACTAACCAACCTTCAGATATAAACGCTAAAAAGGCAAATGCACTACTATCTGCAATAAA
TCCGAGCAGTACTGCCGTTTTTTCGCCCCATTTAGTGGCTACTCTTCCTGCCACAAAGGCTTGGAATACT
GAGTGTAAAAGACCAAGACCCGCTAATGAAAAGCCAACCATCATGCTATTCCATCCAAAACGATTTTCGG
TAAATAGCACCCACACCGTTGCGGGAATTTGGCCTATCAATTGCGCTGAAAAATAAATAATCAACAAAAT
GGGCATCGTTTTAAATAAAGTGATGTATACCGAATTCGATTGCGTCTCAACCCCTACTTCGGTATCTGTA
TTATCACGTGTATTTTTGGTTTCACGGAACCAAAACATAACCACAAGGAAAGTGACAATATTTAGCAACG
CAGCGATAAAAAAGGGACTATGCGGTGAAATCTCTCCTGCAAAACCACCCATAATAGGCCCCGCTATTAA
ACCAAGCCCAAAACTTGCCCCTAACCAACCGAACCACTTCACGCGTTGAGAGGCTGAGGTGGTATCGGCA
ATGACCGATGCCGCGACAGCCCCAGTAGCTCCTGTGATCCCTGAAAGCAAACGGCCTAAATACAGCATCC
AAAGCGCACTTGAAAAAGCCAGCAATAAGTAATCCAGCGATGCGCCTATTAATGACAACAACAGCACCGG
GCGCCGACCAAATCGGTCAGACATTTTTCCAAGCCAAGGAGCAAAGATAACCTGCATTAACGCATAAAGT
GCAAGCAATACGCCAAAGTGGTTAGCGATGTCTTCCGAAGCAATAAATTCACGTAATAACGTTGGCAAGA
CTGGCATGATAAGGCCAATCCCCATGGCATCGAGTAACGTAATTACCAATGCGATCTTTGTCGAACTATT
CATTTCACTTTTCTCTATCACTGATAGGGAGTATTGTCTCATGAGCGGATACATATTTGAATGTATTTAG
AAAAATAAACAAATAGGGGTTCCGCGCACATTTCCCCGAAAAGTGCCACCTGACGTCGACGGATCGGGAG
ATCAACTTGTTTATTGCAGCTTATAATGGTTACAAATAAAGCAATAGCATCACAAATTTCACAAATAAAG
CATTTTTTTCACTGCATTCTAGTTGTGGTTTGTCCAAACTCATCAATGTATCTTATCATGTCTGGATCAA
CTGGATAACTCAAGCTAACCAAAATCATCCCAAACTTCCCACCCCATACCCTATTACCACTGCCAATTAC
CTGTGGTTTCATTTACTCTAAACCTGTGATTCCTCTGAATTATTTTCATTTTAAAGAAATTGTATTTGTT
AAATATGTACTACAAACTTAGTAGTTGGAAGGGCTAATTCACTCCCAAAGAAGACAAGATATCCTTGATC
TGTGGATCTACCACACACAAGGCTACTTCCCTGATTAGCAGAACTACACACCAGGGCCAGGGGTCAGATA
TCCACTGACCTTTGGATGGTGCTACAAGCTAGTACCAGTTGAGCCAGATAAGGTAGAAGAGGCCAATAAA
GGAGAGAACACCAGCTTGTTACACCCTGTGAGCCTGCATGGGATGGATGACCCGGAGAGAGAAGTGTTAG
AGTGGAGGTTTGACAGCCGCCTAGCATTTCATCACGTGGCCCGAGAGCTGCATCCGGAGTACTTCAAGAA
CTGCTGATATCGAGCTTGCTACAAGGGACTTTCCGCTGGGGACTTTCCAGGGAGGCGTGGCCTGGGCGGG
ACTGGGGAGTGGCGAGCCCTCAGATCCTGCATATAAGCAGCTGCTTTTTGCCTGTACTGGGTCTCTCTGG
TTAGACCAGATCTGAGCCTGGGAGCTCTCTGGCTAACTAGGGAACCCACTGCTTAAGCCTCAATAAAGCT
TGCCTTGAGTGCTTCAAGTAGTGTGTGCCCGTCTGTTGTGTGACTCTGGTAACTAGAGATCCCTCAGACC
CTTTTAGTCAGTGTGGAAAATCTCTAGCAGTAGTAGTTCATGTCRKACTTGAAAGCGAAAGGGAAACCAG
AGGAGCTCTCTCGACGCAGGACTCGGCTTGCTGAAGCGCGCACGGCAAGAGGCGAGGGGCGGCGACTGGT
GAGTACGCCAAAAATTTTGACTAGCGGAGGCTAGAAGGAGAGAGATGGGTGCGAGAGCGTCAGTATTAAG
CGGGGGAGAATTAGATCGCGATGGGAAAAAATTCGGTTAAGGCCAGGGGGAAAGAAAAAATATAAATTAA
AACATATAGTATGGGCAAGCAGGGAGCTAGAACGATTCGCAGTTAATCCTGGCCTGTTAGAAACATCAGA
AGGCTGTAGACAAATACTGGGACAGCTACAACCATCCCTTCAGACAGGATCAGAAGAACTTAGATCATTA
TATAATACAGTAGCAACCCTCTATTGTGTGCATCAAAGGATAGAGATAAAAGACACCAAGGAAGCTTTAG
ACAAGATAGAGGAAGAGCAAAACAAAAGTAAGACCACCGCACAGCAAGCGGCCGGCCGCTGATCTTCAGA
CCTGGAGGAGGAGATATGAGGGACAATTGGAGAAGTGAATTATATAAATATAAAGTAGTAAAAATTGAAC
CATTAGGAGTAGCACCCACCAAGGCAAAGAGAAGAGTGGTGCAGAGAGAAAAAAGAGCAGTGGGAATAGG
AGCTTTGTTCCTTGGGTTCTTGGGAGCAGCAGGAAGCACTATGGGCGCAGCGTCAATGACGCTGACGGTA
CAGGCCAGACAATTATTGTCTGGTATAGTGCAGCAGCAGAACAATTTGCTGAGGGCTATTGAGGCGCAAC
AGCATCTGTTGCAACTCACAGTCTGGGGCATCAAGCAGCTCCAGGCAAGAATCCTGGCTGTGGAAAGATA
CCTAAAGGATCAACAGCTCCTGGGGATTTGGGGTTGCTCTGGAAAACTCATTTGCACCACTGCTGTGCCT
TGGAATGCTAGTTGGAGTAATAAATCTCTGGAACAGATTTGGAATCACACGACCTGGATGGAGTGGGACA
GAGAAATTAACAATTACACAAGCTTAATACACTCCTTAATTGAAGAATCGCAAAACCAGCAAGAAAAGAA
TGAACAAGAATTATTGGAATTAGATAAATGGGCAAGTTTGTGGAATTGGTTTAACATAACAAATTGGCTG
TGGTATATAAAATTATTCATAATGATAGTAGGAGGCTTGGTAGGTTTAAGAATAGTTTTTGCTGTACTTT
CTATAGTGAATAGAGTTAGGCAGGGATATTCACCATTATCGTTTCAGACCCACCTCCCAACCCCGAGGGG
ACCCGACAGGCCCGAAGGAATAGAAGAAGAAGGTGGAGAGAGAGACAGAGACAGATCCATTCGATTAGTG
AACGGATCGGCACTGCGTGCGCCAATTCTGCAGACAAATGGCAGTATTCATCCACAATTTTAAAAGAAAA
GGGGGGATTGGGGGGTACAGTGCAGGGGAAAGAATAGTAGACATAATAGCAACAGACATACAAACTAAAG
AATTACAAAAACAAATTACAAAAATTCAAAATTTTCGGGTTTATTACAGGGACAGCAGAGATCCAGTTTG
GTTAGTACCGGGCCCGCTCTAGTCCGGAATCAGTCCTGCTCCTCGGCCACGAAGTGCACGCAGTTGCCGG
CCGGGTCGCGCAGGGCGAACTCCCGCCCCCACGGCTGCTCGCCGATCTCGGTCATGGCCGGCCCGGAGGC
GTCCCGGAAGTTCGTGGACACGACCTCCGACCACTCGGCGTACAGCTCGTCCAGGCCGCGCACCCACACC
CAGGCCAGGGTGTTGTCCGGCACCACCTGGTCCTGGACCGCGCTGATGAACAGGGTCACGTCGTCCCGGA
CCACACCGGCGAAGTCGTCCTCCACGAAGTCCCGGGAGAACCCGAGCCGGTCGGTCCAGAACTCGACCGC
TCCGGCGACGTCGCGCGCGGTGAGCACCGGAACGGCACTGGTCAACTTGGCCATGGTGGCCCTCCTATAG
TGAGTCGTATTATACTATGCCGATATACTATGCCGATGATTAATTGTCAACACGTGCTGCAGGTCCGAGG
TTCTAGACGTATTACCGCCATGCATTAGTTATTAATAGTAATCAATTACGGGGTCATTAGTTCATAGCCC
ATATATGGAGTTCCGCGTTACATAACTTACGGTAAATGGCCCGCCTGGCTGACCGCCCAACGACCCCCGC
CCATTGACGTCAATAATGACGTATGTTCCCATAGTAACGCCAATAGGGACTTTCCATTGACGTCAATGGG
TGGAGTATTTACGGTAAACTGCCCACTTGGCAGTACATCAAGTGTATCATATGCCAAGTACGCCCCCTAT
TGACGTCAATGACGGTAAATGGCCCGCCTGGCATTATGCCCAGTACATGACCTTATGGGACTTTCCTACT
TGGCAGTACATCTACGTATTAGTCATCGCTATTACCATGGTGATGCGGTTTTGGCAGTACATCAATGGGC
GTGGATAGCGGTTTGACTCACGGGGATTTCCAAGTCTCCACCCCATTGACGTCAATGGGAGTTTGTTTTG
GCACCAAAATCAACGGGACTTTCCAAAATGTCGTAACAACTCCGCCCCATTGACGCAAATGGGCGGTAGG
CGTGTACGGTGGGAGGTCTATATAAGCAGAGCTCGTTTAGTGAACCGTCAGATCGCCTGGAGACGCCATC
CACGCTGTTTTGACCTCCATAGAAGACACCGGGACCGATCCAGCCTCCGGACTCTAGCCTAGGCCGCGGA
CCATGGGATCCTATCCGTATGATGTTCCTGATTATGCTAGCCTCGGGTACCGGATCACAAGTTTGTACAA
AAAAGCTGAACGAGAAACGTAAAATGATATAAATATCAATATATTAAATTAGATTTTGCATAAAAAACAG
ACTACATAATACTGTAAAACACAACATATCCAGTCACTATGAATCAACTACTTAGATGGTATTAGTGMCC
ACTTTACGCMTAAGAAATAAGATCACTACCGGGCGTATTTTTTGAGTTATCGAGATTTTCAGGAGCTAAG
GAAGCTAAAATGGAGAAAAAAATCACTGGATATACCACCGTTGATATATCCCAATGGCATCGTAAAGAAC
ATTTTGAGGCATTTCAGTCAGTTGCTCAATGTACCTATAACCAGACCGTTCAGCTGGATATTACGGCCTT
TTTAAAGACCGTAAAGAAAAATAAGCACAAGTTTTATCCGGCCTTTATTCACATTCTTGCCCGCCTGATG
AATGCTCATCCGGAATTCCGTATGGCAATGAAAGACGGTGAGCTGGTGATATGGGATAGTGTTCACCCTT
GTTACACCGTTTTCCATGAGCAAACTGAAACGTTTTCATCGCTCTGGAGTGAATACCACGACGATTTCCG
GCAGTTTCTACACATATATTCGCAAGATGTGGCGTGTTACGGTGAAAACCTGGCCTATTTCCCTAAAGGG
TTTATTGAGAATATGTTTTTCGTCTCAGCCAATCCCTGGGTGAGTTTCACCAGTTTTGATTTAAACGTGG
CCAATATGGACAACTTCTTCGCCCCCGTTTTCACCATGGGCAAATATTATACGCAAGGCGACAAGGTGCT
GATGCCGCTGGCGATTCAGGTTCATCATGCCGTTTGTGATGGCTTCCATGTCGGCAGAATGCTTAATGAA
TTACAACAGTACTGCGATGAGTGGCAGGGGGGGCGTAAACGCCGCGTGGATCCGGCTTACTAAAAGCCAG
ATAACAGTATGCGTATTTGCGCGCTGATTTTTGCGGTATAAGAATATATACTGATATGTATACCCGAAGT
ATGTCAAAAAGAGGTATGCTATGAAGCAGCGTATTACAGTGACAGTTGACAGCGACAGCTATCAGTTGCT
CAAGGCATATATGATGTCAATATCTCCGGTCTGGTAAGCACAACCATGCAGAATGAAGCCCGTCGTCTGC
GTGCCGAACGCTGGAAAGCGGAAAATCAGGAAGGGATGGCTGAGGTCGCCCGGTTTATTGAAATGAACGG
CTCTTTTGCTGACGAGAACAGGGGCTGGTGAAATGCAGTTTAAGGTTTACACCTATAAAAGAGAGAGCCG
TTATCGTCTGTTTGTGGATGTACAGAGTGATATTATTGACACGCCCGGGCGACGGATGGTGATCCCCCTG
GCCAGTGCACGTCTGCTGTCAGATAAAGTCTCCCGTGAACTTTACCCGGTGGTGCATATCGGGGATGAAA
GCTGGCGCATGATGACCACCGATATGGCCAGTGTGCCGGTCTCCGTTATCGGGGAAGAAGTGGCTGATCT
CAGCCACCGCGAAAATGACATCAAAAACGCCATTAACCTGATGTTCTGGGGAATATAAATGTCAGGCTCC
CTTATACACAGCCAGTCTGCAGGTCGATMAWAGTGAMAKGATATGTTGTGTTTTACAGTATTATGTAGTC
TGTTTTTTATGCAAAATCTAATTTAATATATTGATATTTATATCATTTTACGTTTCTCGTTCAGCTTTCT
TGTACAAAGTGGTTCGATCTAGAATGGCTAGCGAACAAAAGCTCATATCTGAAGAGGACCTATAGAATTC
TCGAGTCTAGAGGGCCCGACGCGTCTGGCCACCGGTCGCCCCTCTCCCTCCCCCCCCCCTAACGTTACTG
GCCGAAGCCGCTTGGAATAAGGCCGGTGTGCGTTTGTCTATATGTTATTTTCCACCATATTGCCGTCTTT
TGGCAATGTGAGGGCCCGGAAACCTGGCCCTGTCTTCTTGACGAGCATTCCTAGGGGTCTTTCCCCTCTC
GCCAAAGGAATGCAAGGTCTGTTGAATGTCGTGAAGGAAGCAGTTCCTCTGGAAGCTTCTTGAAGACAAA
CAACGTCTGTAGCGACCCTTTGCAGGCAGCGGAACCCCCCACCTGGCGACAGGTGCCTCTGCGGCCAAAA
GCCACGTGTATAAGATACACCTGCAAAGGCGGCACAACCCCAGTGCCACGTTGTGAGTTGGATAGTTGTG
GAAAGAGTCAAATGGCTCTCCTCAAGCGTATTCAACAAGGGGCTGAAGGATGCCCAGAAGGTACCCCATT
GTATGGGATCTGATCTGGGGCCTCGGTGCACATGCTTTACATGTGTTTAGTCGAGGTTAAAAAAACGTCT
AGGCCCCCCGAACCACGGGGACGTGGTTTTCCTTTGAAAAACACGATAATACCATGGCCACCGAGTACAA
GCCCACGGTGCGCCTCGCCACCCGCGACGACGTCCCCCGGGCCGTACGCACCCTCGCCGCCGCGTTCGCC
GACTACCCCGCCACGCGCCACACCGTCGACCCGGACCGCCACATCGAGCGGGTCACCGAGCTGCAAGAAC
TCTTCCTCACGCGCGTCGGGCTCGACATCGGCAAGGTGTGGGTCGCGGACGACGGCGCCGCGGTGGCGGT
CTGGACCACGCCGGAGAGCGTCGAAGCGGGGGCGGTGTTCGCCGAGATCGGCTCGCGCATGGCCGAGTTG
AGCGGTTCCCGGCTGGCCGCGCAGCAACAGATGGAAGGCCTCCTGGCGCCGCACCGGCCCAAGGAGCCCG
CGTGGTTCCTGGCCACCGTCGGCGTCTCGCCCGACCACCAGGGCAAGGGTCTGGGCAGCGCCGTCGTGCT
CCCCGGAGTGGAGGCGGCCGAGCGCGCTGGGGTGCCCGCCTTCCTGGAGACCTCCGCGCCCCGCAACCTC
CCCTTCTACGAGCGGCTCGGCTTCACCGTCACCGCCGACGTCGAGGTGCCCGAAGGACCGCGCACCTGGT
GCATGACCCGCAAGCCCGGTGCCTGAGTTAACAATCAACCTCTGGATTACAAAATTTGTGAAAGATTGAC
TGGTATTCTTAACTATGTTGCTCCTTTTACGCTATGTGGATACGCTGCTTTAATGCCTTTGTATCATGCT
ATTGCTTCCCGTATGGCTTTCATTTTCTCCTCCTTGTATAAATCCTGGTTGCTGTCTCTTTATGAGGAGT
TGTGGCCCGTTGTCAGGCAACGTGGCGTGGTGTGCACTGTGTTTGCTGACGCAACCCCCACTGGTTGGGG
CATTGCCACCACCTGTCAGCTCCTTTCCGGGACTTTCGCTTTCCCCCTCCCTATTGCCACGGCGGAACTC
ATCGCCGCCTGCCTTGCCCGCTGCTGGACAGGGGCTCGGCTGTTGGGCACTGACAATTCCGTGGTGTTGT
CGGGGAAGCTGACGTCCTTTCCATGGCTGCTCGCCTGTGTTGCCACCTGGATTCTGCGCGGGACGTCCTT
CTGCTACGTCCCTTCGGCCCTCAATCCAGCGGACCTTCCTTCCCGCGGCCTGCTGCCGGCTCTGCGGCCT
CTTCCGCGTCTTCGCCTTCGCCCTCAGACGAGTCGGATCTCCCTTTGGGCCGCCTCCCCGCCTGGAATTA
ATTCTGCAGTCGAGACCTAGAAAAACATGGAGCAATCACAAGTAGCAATACAGCAGCTACCAATGCTGAT
TGTGCCTGGCTAGAAGCACAAGAGGAGGAGGAGGTGGGTTTTCCAGTCACACCTCAGGTACCTTTAAGAC
CAATGACTTACAAGGCAGCTGTAGATCTTAGCCACTTTTTAAAAGAAAAGAGGGGACTGGAAGGGCTAAY
YCWCAGATCCTGCATATAAGCAGCTGCTTTTTGCCTGTACTGGGTCTCTCTGGTTAGACCAGATCTGAGC
CTGGGAGCTCTCTGGCTAACTAGGGAACCCACTGCTTAAGCCTCAATAAAGCTTGCCTTGAGTGCTTCAA
GTAGTGTGTGCCCGTCTGTTGTGTGACTCTGGTAACTAGAGATCCCTCAGACCCTTTTAGTCAGTGTGGA
AAATCTCTAGCAGTAGTAGTTCATGTCATCTTATTATTCAGTATTTATAACTTGCAAAGAAATGAATATC
AGAGAGTGAGAGGCCTTGACATTGTTTAAACCCGCTGATCAGCCTCGACTGTGCCTTCTAGTTGCCAGCC
ATCTGTTGTTTGCCCCTCCCCCGTGCCTTCCTTGACCCTGGAAGGTGCCACTCCCACTGTCCTTTCCTAA
TAAAATGAGGAAATTGCATCGCATTGTCTGAGTAGGTGTCATTCTATTCTGGGGGGTGGGGTGGGGCAGG
ACAGCAAGGGGGAGGATTGGGAAGACAATAGCAGGCATGCTGGGGATGCGGTGGGCTCTATGGCTTCTGA
GGCGGAAAGAACCAGCTGGGGCTCTAGGGGGTATCCCC
[124 nt withheld, positions 10469-10592]
C
[91 nt withheld, positions 10594-10684]
A
[49 nt withheld, positions 10686-10734]
CCTTTGACGTTGGAGTCCACGTTCTTT
[37 nt withheld, positions 10762-10798]
ACCCTATCTCGGTCTATTCTTTTGATTTATAAGGGATTTTGCCGATTTCGGCCTATTGGTTAAAAAATGA
GCTGATTTAACAAAAATTTAACGCGAATTAATTCTGTGGAATGTGTGTCAGTTAGGGTGTGGAAAGTCCC
CAGGCTCCCCAGCAGGCAGAAGTATGCAAAGCATGCATCTCAATTAGTCAGCAACCAGGTGTGGAAAGTC
CCCAGGCTCCCCAGCAGGCAGAAGTATGCAAAGCATGCATCTCAATTAGTCAGCAACCATAGTCCCGCCC
CTAACTCCGCCCATCCCGCCCCTAACTCCGCCCAGTTCCGCCCATTCTCCGCCCCATGGCTGACTAATTT
TTTTTATTTATGCAGAGGCCGAGGCCGCCTCTGCCTCTGAGCTATTCCAGAAGTAGTGAGGAGGCTTTTT
TGGAGGCCTAGGCTTTTGCAAAAAGCTCCCGGGAGCTTGTATATCCATTTTCGGATCTGATCAGCACGTG
ATGAAAAAGCCTGAACTCACCGCGACGTCTGTCGAGAAGTTTCTGATCGAAAAGTTCGACAGCGTCTCCG
ACCTGATGCAGCTCTCGGAGGGCGAAGAATCTCGTGCTTTCAGCTTCGATGTAGGAGGGCGTGGATATGT
CCTGCGGGTAAATAGCTGCGCCGATGGTTTCTACAAAGATCGTTATGTTTATCGGCACTTTGCATCGGCC
GCGCTCCCGATTCCGGAAGTGCTTGACATTGGGGAATTCAGCGAGAGCCTGACCTATTGCATCTCCCGCC
GTGCACAGGGTGTCACGTTGCAAGACCTGCCTGAAACCGAACTGCCCGCTGTTCTGCAGCCGGTCGCGGA
GGCCATGGATGCGATCGCTGCGGCCGATCTTAGCCAGACGAGCGGGTTCGGCCCATTCGGACCGCAAGGA
ATCGGTCAATACACTACATGGCGTGATTTCATATGCGCGATTGCTGATCCCCATGTGTATCACTGGCAAA
CTGTGATGGACGACACCGTCAGTGCGTCCGTCGCGCAGGCTCTCGATGAGCTGATGCTTTGGGCCGAGGA
CTGCCCCGAAGTCCGGCACCTCGTGCACGCGGATTTCGGCTCCAACAATGTCCTGACGGACAATGGCCGC
ATAACAGCGGTCATTGACTGGAGCGAGGCGATGTTCGGGGATTCCCAATACGAGGTCGCCAACATCTTCT
TCTGGAGGCCGTGGTTGGCTTGTATGGAGCAGCAGACGCGCTACTTCGAGCGGAGGCATCCGGAGCTTGC
AGGATCGCCGCGGCTCCGGGCGTATATGCTCCGCATTGGTCTTGACCAACTCTATCAGAGCTTGGTTGAC
GGCAATTTCGATGATGCAGCTTGGGCGCAGGGTCGATGCGACGCAATCGTCCGATCCGGAGCCGGGACTG
TCGGGCGTACACAAATCGCCCGCAGAAGCGCGGCCGTCTGGACCGATGGCTGTGTAGAAGTACTCGCCGA
TAGTGGAAACCGACGCCCCAGCACTCGTCCGAGGGCAAAGGAATAGCACGTGCTACGAGATTTCGATTCC
ACCGCCGCCTTCTATGAAAGGTTGGGCTTCGGAATCGTTTTCCGGGACGCCGGCTGGATGATCCTCCAGC
GCGGGGATCTCATGCTGGAGTTCTTCGCCCACCCCAACTTGTTTATTGCAGCTTATAATGGTTACAAATA
AAGCAATAGCATCACAAATTTCACAAATAAAGCATTTTTTTCACTGCATTCTAGTTGTGGTTTGTCCAAA
CTCATCAATGTATCTTATCATGTCTGTATACCGTCGACCTCTAGCTAGAGCTTGGCGTAATCATGGTCAT
AGCTGTTTCCTGTGTGAAATTGTTATCCGCTCACAATTCCACACAACATACGAGCCGGAAGCATAAAGTG
TAAAGCCTGGGGTGCCTAATGAGTGAGCTAACTCACATTAATTGCGTTGCGCTCACTGCCCGCTTTCCAG
TCGGGAAACCTGTCGTGCCAGCTGCATTAATGAATCGGCCAACGCGCGGGGAGAGGCGGTTTGCGTATTG
GGCGCT
